>Addgene plasmid #86561 | pFBD-Akt1(WT) | addgene full sequence | sequence record 173544 | Addgene NGS Result
AAGGATCTTCTTGAGATCCTTTTTTTCTGCGCGTAATCTGCTGCTTGCAAACAAAAAAACCACCGCTACC
AGCGGTGGTTTGTTTGCCGGATCAAGAGCTACCAACTCTTTTTCCGAAGGTAACTGGCTTCAGCAGAGCG
CAGATACCAAATACTGTTCTTCTAGTGTAGCCGTAGTTAGGCCACCACTTCAAGAACTCTGTAGCACCGC
CTACATACCTCGCTCTGCTAATCCTGTTACCAGTGGCTGCTGCCAGTGGCGATAAGTCGTGTCTTACCGG
GTTGGACTCAAGACGATAGTTACCGGATAAGGCGCAGCGGTCGGGCTGAACGGGGGGTTCGTGCACACAG
CCCAGCTTGGAGCGAACGACCTACACCGAACTGAGATACCTACAGCGTGAGCTATGAGAAAGCGCCACGC
TTCCCGAAGGGAGAAAGGCGGACAGGTATCCGGTAAGCGGCAGGGTCGGAACAGGAGAGCGCACGAGGGA
GCTTCCAGGGGGAAACGCCTGGTATCTTTATAGTCCTGTCGGGTTTCGCCACCTCTGACTTGAGCGTCGA
TTTTTGTGATGCTCGTCAGGGGGGCGGAGCCTATGGAAAAACGCCAGCAACGCGGCCTTTTTACGGTTCC
TGGCCTTTTGCTGGCCTTTTGCTCACATGTTCTTTCCTGCGTTATCCCCTGATTCTGTGGATAACCGTAT
TACCGCCTTTGAGTGAGCTGATACCGCTCGCCGCAGCCGAACGACCGAGCGCAGCGAGTCAGTGAGCGAG
GAAGCGGAAGAGCGCCTGATGCGGTATTTTCTCCTTACGCATCTGTGCGGTATTTCACACCGCATAGACC
AGCCGCGTAACCTGGCAAAATCGGTTACGGTTGAGTAATAAATGGATGCCCTGCGTAAGCGGGTGTGGGC
GGACAATAAAGTCTTAAACTGAACAAAATAGATCTAAACTATGACAATAAAGTCTTAAACTAGACAGAAT
AGTTGTAAACTGAAATCAGTCCAGTTATGCTGTGAAAAAGCATACTGGACTTTTGTTATGGCTAAAGCAA
ACTCTTCATTTTCTGAAGTGCAAATTGCCCGTCGTATTAAAGAGGGGCGTGGCCAAGGGCATGGTAAAGA
CTATATTCGCGGCGTTGTGACAATTTACCGAACAACTCCGCGGCCGGGAAGCCGATCTCGGCTTGAACGA
ATTGTTAGGTGGCGGTACTTGGGTCGATATCAAAGTGCATCACTTCTTCCCGTATGCCCAACTTTGTATA
GAGAGCCACTGCGGGATCGTCACCGTAATCTGCTTGCACGTAGATCACATAAGCACCAAGCGCGTTGGCC
TCATGCTTGAGGAGATTGATGAGCGCGGTGGCAATGCCCTGCCTCCGGTGCTCGCCGGAGACTGCGAGAT
CATAGATATAGATCTCACTACGCGGCTGCTCAAACTTGGGCAGAACGTAAGCCGCGAGAGCGCCAACAAC
CGCTTCTTGGTCGAAGGCAGCAAGCGCGATGAATGTCTTACTACGGAGCAAGTTCCCGAGGTAATCGGAG
TCCGGCTGATGTTGGGAGTAGGTGGCTACGTCTCCGAACTCACGACCGAAAAGATCAAGAGCAGCCCGCA
TGGATTTGACTTGGTCAGGGCCGAGCCTACATGTGCGAATGATGCCCATACTTGAGCCACCTAACTTTGT
TTTAGGGCGACTGCCCTGCTGCGTAACATCGTTGCTGCTGCGTAACATCGTTGCTGCTCCATAACATCAA
ACATCGACCCACGGCGTAACGCGCTTGCTGCTTGGATGCCCGAGGCATAGACTGTACAAAAAAACAGTCA
TAACAAGCCATGAAAACCGCCACTGCGCCGTTACCACCGCTGCGTTCGGTCAAGGTTCTGGACCAGTTGC
GTGAGCGCATACGCTACTTGCATTACAGTTTACGAACCGAACAGGCTTATGTCAACTGGGTTCGTGCCTT
CATCCGTTTCCACGGTGTGCGTCACCCGGCAACCTTGGGCAGCAGCGAAGTCGAGGCATTTCTGTCCTGG
CTGGCGAACGAGCGCAAGGTTTCGGTCTCCACGCATCGTCAGGCATTGGCGGCCTTGCTGTTCTTCTACG
GCAAGGTGCTGTGCACGGATCTGCCCTTGCTTCAGGAGATCGGTAGACCTCGGCCGTCGCGGCGCTTGCC
GGTGGTGCTGACCCCGGATGAAGTGGTTCGCATCCTCGGTTTTCTGGAAGGCGAGCATCGTTTGTTCGCC
CAGGACTCTAGCTATAGTTCTAGTGGTTGGCTACGTACCCGTAGTGGCTATGGCAGGGCTTGCCGCCCCG
ACGTTGGCTGCGAGCCCTGGGCCTTCACCCGAACTTGGGGGTTGGGGTGGGGAAAAGGAAGAAACGCGGG
CGTATTGGTCCCAATGGGGTCTCGGTGGGGTATCGACAGAGTGCCAGCCCTGGGACCGAACCCCGCGTTT
ATGAACAAACGACCCAACACCCGTGCGTTTTATTCTGTCTTTTTATTGCCGTCATAGCGCGGGTTCCTTC
CGGTATTGTCTCCTTCCGTGTTTCAGTTAGCCTCCCCCATCTCCCGGTACCTCACTGCACAGCGGCGTCC
GGGTGGCTCTGGTATCGCTGCCTCCAAACCTCCTGGATCTTCCTGCACCACTTGTGTGCGTTCCCGCTGG
GGTCCATCAGATAATACGTCCTGTTAGGCGTGTGGACAAAGAAAGTTTTAAAATTCTTGGCCTCTGGTCG
AAGTTCTTGTGACCAAGGAATTTCACCTTTCAGAACTTTGTTGACAGGATCCACATAATATAAATGTGGT
CCTTCTGTGAGCAACAGCTGTCGTCGTCTTGCAAATAAACCCTTCCGCTTATCCACTGGGCCCATCTTTA
GTATTAAATTATTTTCTACAAACTGGTGCCAAGGGTTTCCGCCAGCCTGCTTCTCCAACAACAACCTCTT
CTCATCTTCGGAAAACTGTAAGTCCAGTTCAAAGGAGTTCGAGTCCAGATCGTGAATGTACTGCTCTATG
TTGCTGCCTGACCTCTGGGGCAGGCCCGTGTCGGAGGCTGACAGGGAGTGTGAGGAGGAGGACGAAGACA
CCTGCATGCAGCCAAACTGGCTCAGGAGATTGTCATAATTGCCATAGCAGTCCTCGTCGTCTTCCGACAT
AGCCGGCAGGTAAGCGGTGAGCTTCGGAGGCGTCTGCTGGTGCAGGTTCTCCCACGTGACGGACTCGAAG
AACGGGTGTGCTTTAAGAGGTCCGTATCCTTCCATTTCCTCACAGCCTAACCGCTTTGTGGCATCTAAAA
CCAAAAGTTTCTCCACGAGGTCTCTTGCCTTAGGGAAGAATTTTTCTGGAAAGTCATATTCCAACTTAAT
GATCTTCTGAAATATAAGATACTCGTTTCCAGCTCGGAATGGTGGGAGTCCTGCCACAAGCTGGTATATT
ATGCATCCAAGAGCCCAAAGGTCTGAACTCTTACAGGCGGACTTCTCCGTGAGCAGCTCTGGAGAAACGT
ACTGCGCTGTTCCCACGAATGAGTTGGCCCTGGCTTGTTTGCTCTCTGGGGATAAGACTTTTGCTGTTCC
AAAATCTGTGATCTGGATGTGCATATCTTCATTTAACAAAATGTTTTCCGGTTTAAGGTCCCTGTGAATG
ATGCCCTTGCCGTGCAAGTACTCTAAAGCAGACACAATCTCAGCCGTGTAAAATCGGGTACAGGTCTCAT
CGAATGAACCGATTTTGCGAATATATTTAAGTAGTTCTCCATTTTTGGCATAACTAAGGCCGAAATACAG
CTTCTCGTCGTCCTGAAATGTGAAGTAAAGCTTAACAAAGAAGGGGTGATCCAGGCGCGACATGACATCC
CGCTCTCTGGTTACATAGGGGACCTTGTTCTCTTTTATGATATGTCGCTTCTCCAGAATTTTAATCGCAT
ATTCTCTGGAGGTTGCCAGTTCTCGAGCCAGGACAACCGTGGAAAAAGAGCCTTCCCCAAGGATTTTCCC
AAACTTGAAGTCCTCAGGCCGCTTCTTCCGAGGCTGCGGCGGAGGCTGGGCATGCTGCAGGGAGCCGGCG
CCGGGCCGAGGCTCGGCTGCAGTGCCGTCCATGGCGGGGCCCTGCCTGCTGCCACCAGGAATGCCAGGGG
GCGTGCTGGACTCAGTCTGGGTCCTCACCATTGATGGGGATGGGCAGGAACATAACACCACGCTGGACTG
GATGGGCACGGCGTCATACAGCTGGCTGGTGGTCCTGGCCATGCTAGCACCATGGCTCGAGATCCCGGGT
GATCAAGTCTTCGTCGAGTGATTGTAAATAAAATGTAATTTACAGTATAGTATTTTAATTAATATACAAA
TGATTTGATAATAATTCTTATTTAACTATAATATATTGTGTTGGGTTGAATTAAAGGTCCGTATACTCCG
GAATATTAATAGATCATGGAGATAATTAAAATGATAACCATCTCGCAAATAAATAAGTATTTTACTGTTT
TCGTAACAGTTTTGTAATAAAAAAACCTATAAATATTCCGGATTATTCATACCGTCCCACCATCGGGCGC
GGATCCATGTCGCACCATCACCATCACCATCACCATCACCATGCAAGCTGGAGCCACCCGCAGTTCGAAA
AGGGCTCCGGTGAAAACCTGTATTTCCAGGCGCGCATGAGCGACGTGGCTATTGTGAAGGAGGGTTGGCT
GCACAAACGAGGGGAGTACATCAAGACCTGGCGGCCACGCTACTTCCTCCTCAAGAATGATGGCACCTTC
ATTGGCTACAAGGAGAGGCCGCAGGATGTGGACCAACGTGAGGCTCCCCTCAACAACTTCTCTGTGGCGC
AGTGCCAGCTGATGAAGACGGAGCGGCCCCGGCCCAACACCTTCATCATCCGCTGCCTGCAGTGGACCAC
TGTCATCGAACGCACCTTCCATGTGGAGACTCCTGAGGAGCGGGAGGAGTGGACAACCGCCATCCAGACT
GTGGCTGACGGCCTCAAGAAGCAGGAGGAGGAGGAGATGGACTTCCGGTCGGGCTCACCCAGTGACAACT
CAGGGGCTGAAGAGATGGAGGTGTCCCTGGCCAAGCCCAAGCACCGCGTGACCATGAACGAGTTTGAGTA
CCTGAAGCTGCTGGGCAAGGGCACTTTCGGCAAGGTGATCCTGGTGAAGGAGAAGGCCACAGGCCGCTAC
TACGCCATGAAGATCCTCAAGAAGGAAGTCATCGTGGCCAAGGACGAGGTGGCCCACACACTCACCGAGA
ACCGCGTCCTGCAGAACTCCAGGCACCCCTTCCTCACAGCCCTGAAGTACTCTTTCCAGACCCACGACCG
CCTCTGCTTTGTCATGGAGTACGCCAACGGGGGCGAGCTGTTCTTCCACCTGTCCCGGGAGCGTGTGTTC
TCCGAGGACCGGGCCCGCTTCTATGGCGCTGAGATTGTGTCAGCCCTGGACTACCTGCACTCGGAGAAGA
ACGTGGTGTACCGGGACCTCAAGCTGGAGAACCTCATGCTGGACAAGGACGGGCACATTAAGATCACAGA
CTTCGGGCTGTGCAAGGAGGGGATCAAGGACGGTGCCACCATGAAGACCTTTTGCGGCACACCTGAGTAC
CTGGCCCCCGAGGTGCTGGAGGACAATGACTACGGCCGTGCAGTGGACTGGTGGGGGCTGGGCGTGGTCA
TGTACGAGATGATGTGCGGTCGCCTGCCCTTCTACAACCAGGACCATGAGAAGCTTTTTGAGCTCATCCT
CATGGAGGAGATCCGCTTCCCGCGCACGCTTGGTCCCGAGGCCAAGTCCTTGCTTTCAGGGCTGCTCAAG
AAGGACCCCAAGCAGAGGCTTGGCGGGGGCTCCGAGGACGCCAAGGAGATCATGCAGCATCGCTTCTTTG
CCGGTATCGTGTGGCAGCACGTGTACGAGAAGAAGCTCAGCCCACCCTTCAAGCCCCAGGTCACGTCGGA
GACTGACACCAGGTATTTTGATGAGGAGTTCACGGCCCAGATGATCACCATCACACCACCTGACCAAGAT
GACAGCATGGAGTGTGTGGACAGCGAGCGCAGGCCCCACTTCCCCCAGTTCTCCTACTCGGCCAGCAGCA
CGGCCTGAGCGGCCGCTTTCGAATCTAGAGCCTGCAGTCTCGACAAGCTTGTCGAGAAGTACTAGAGGAT
CATAATCAGCCATACCACATTTGTAGAGGTTTTACTTGCTTTAAAAAACCTCCCACACCTCCCCCTGAAC
CTGAAACATAAAATGAATGCAATTGTTGTTGTTAACTTGTTTATTGCAGCTTATAATGGTTACAAATAAA
GCAATAGCATCACAAATTTCACAAATAAAGCATTTTTTTCACTGCATTCTAGTTGTGGTTTGTCCAAACT
CATCAATGTATCTTATCATGTCTGGATCTGATCACTGCTTGAGCCTAGGAGATCCGAACCAGATAAGTGA
AATCTAGTTCCAAACTATTTTGTCATTTTTAATTTTCGTATTAGCTTACGACGCTACACCCAGTTCCCAT
CTATTTTGTCACTCTTCCCTAAATAATCCTTAAAAACTCCATTTCCACCCCTCCCAGTTCCCAACTATTT
TGTCCGCCCACAGCGGGGCATTTTTCTTCCTGTTATGTTTTTAATCAAACATCCTGCCAACTCCATGTGA
CAAACCGTCATCTTCGGCTACTTTTTCTCTGTCACAGAATGAAAATTTTTCTGTCATCTCTTCGTTATTA
ATGTTTGTAATTGACTGAATATCAACGCTTATTTGCAGCCTGAATGGCGAATGGG
[124 nt withheld, positions 6776-6899]
C
[91 nt withheld, positions 6901-6991]
A
[49 nt withheld, positions 6993-7041]
CCTTTGACGTTGGAGTCCACGTTCTT
[37 nt withheld, positions 7068-7104]
ACCCTATCTCGGTCTATTCTTTTGATTTATAAGGGATTTTGCCGATTTCGGCCTATTGGTTAAAAAATGA
GCTGATTTAACAAAAATTTAACGCGAATTTTAACAAAATATTAACGCTTACAATTTAGGTGGCACTTTTC
GGGGAAATGTGCGCGGAACCCCTATTTGTTTATTTTTCTAAATACATTCAAATATGTATCCGCTCATGAG
ACAATAACCCTGATAAATGCTTCAATAATATTGAAAAAGGAAGAGTATGAGTATTCAACATTTCCGTGTC
GCCCTTATTCCCTTTTTTGCGGCATTTTGCCTTCCTGTTTTTGCTCACCCAGAAACGCTGGTGAAAGTAA
AAGATGCTGAAGATCAGTTGGGTGCACGAGTGGGTTACATCGAACTGGATCTCAACAGCGGTAAGATCCT
TGAGAGTTTTCGCCCCGAAGAACGTTTTCCAATGATGAGCACTTTTAAAGTTCTGCTATGTGGCGCGGTA
TTATCCCGTATTGACGCCGGGCAAGAGCAACTCGGTCGCCGCATACACTATTCTCAGAATGACTTGGTTG
AGTACTCACCAGTCACAGAAAAGCATCTTACGGATGGCATGACAGTAAGAGAATTATGCAGTGCTGCCAT
AACCATGAGTGATAACACTGCGGCCAACTTACTTCTGACAACGATCGGAGGACCGAAGGAGCTAACCGCT
TTTTTGCACAACATGGGGGATCATGTAACTCGCCTTGATCGTTGGGAACCGGAGCTGAATGAAGCCATAC
CAAACGACGAGCGTGACACCACGATGCCTGTAGCAATGGCAACAACGTTGCGCAAACTATTAACTGGCGA
ACTACTTACTCTAGCTTCCCGGCAACAATTAATAGACTGGATGGAGGCGGATAAAGTTGCAGGACCACTT
CTGCGCTCGGCCCTTCCGGCTGGCTGGTTTATTGCTGATAAATCTGGAGCCGGTGAGCGTGGGTCTCGCG
GTATCATTGCAGCACTGGGGCCAGATGGTAAGCCCTCCCGTATCGTAGTTATCTACACGACGGGGAGTCA
GGCAACTATGGATGAACGAAATAGACAGATCGCTGAGATAGGTGCCTCACTGATTAAGCATTGGTAACTG
TCAGACCAAGTTTACTCATATATACTTTAGATTGATTTAAAACTTCATTTTTAATTTAAAAGGATCTAGG
TGAAGATCCTTTTTGATAATCTCATGACCAAAATCCCTTAACGTGAGTTTTCGTTCCACTGAGCGTCAGA
CCCCGTAGAAAAGATCA
Features (pLannotate 1.2.2; 20 found; start..end, strand, type, name):
     11..599     +  rep_origin     ori: high-copy-number ColE1/pMB1/pBR322/pUC origin of replication
    785..836     -  misc_feature   bom (fragment): basis of mobility region from pBR322
    904..1128    -  mobile_element Tn7R: mini-Tn7 element (right end of the Tn7 transposon) Tn7
   1195..1728    -  CDS            GmR: gentamycin acetyltransferase; aacC1; confers resistance to gentamycin
   1917..1945    -  promoter       Pc promoter: intI1 (promoter lies within the coding sequence); class 1 integron promoter
   1923..2282    -  CDS            YPR2_ECOLX (fragment): Protein predicted: Swiss-Prot protein existence level 4. From Escherichia coli.
   2453..2501    -  polyA_signal   HSV TK poly(A) signal: herpes simplex virus thymidine kinase polyadenylation signal (Cole and Stacy, 1985)
   2575..4242    -  CDS            PDPK1: PDPK1_HUMAN - Also known as PDK1. Experimental evidence at protein level: Swiss-Prot protein existence level 1. Serine/threonine kinase which acts as a master kinase, phosphorylating and activating a subgroup of the AGC family of protein kinases. Its targets include: protein kinase B (PKB/AKT1, PKB/AKT2, PKB/AKT3), p70 ribosomal protein S6 kinase (RPS6KB1), p90 ribosomal protein S6 kinase (RPS6KA1, RPS6KA2 and RPS6KA3), cyclic AMP-dependent protein kinase (PRKACA), protein kinase C (PRKCD and PRKCZ), serum and glucocorticoid-inducible kinase (SGK1, SGK2 and SGK3), p21-activated kinase-1 (PAK1)
   4290..4399    -  promoter       p10 promoter: baculovirus promoter for expression in insect cells
   4423..4514    +  promoter       polyhedrin promoter: polh from Autographa californica; promoter for the baculovirus polyhedrin gene
   4563..4592    +  CDS            10xHis: 10xHis affinity tag
   4599..4622    +  CDS            Strep-Tag II: peptide that binds Strep-Tactin®, an engineered form of streptavidin
   4656..6095    +  CDS            Akt1: human serine/threonine protein kinase activated by growth factors; AKT1
   6158..6241    +  CDS            large T antigen (fragment): large T antigen from SV40 (simian virus 40)
   6264..6398    +  polyA_signal   SV40 poly(A) signal: SV40 polyadenylation signal
   6427..6592    -  mobile_element Tn7L: mini-Tn7 element (left end of the Tn7 transposon) Tn7
   6755..6771    +  CDS            lacZα (fragment): LacZα fragment of β-galactosidase; lacZ fragment
   6776..7230    +  rep_origin     f1 ori (sequence partly withheld): f1 bacteriophage origin of replication; arrow indicates direction of (+) strand synthesis
   7256..7360    +  promoter       AmpR promoter: bla
   7361..8221    +  CDS            AmpR: β-lactamase; bla; confers resistance to ampicillin, carbenicillin, and related antibiotics
