[The description below was written by a language model from this plasmid's Addgene catalogue record and pLannotate feature annotations shown in this document.]
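Description:
pFBD-Akt1(WT) is a baculovirus donor plasmid of about 8.4 kb built on the pFastBac Dual backbone and intended for protein production in insect cells. It is maintained in E. coli at high copy from a ColE1/pUC-type origin under ampicillin selection (AmpR with its own promoter), and it also carries an f1 phage origin. The expression region lies between the Tn7R and Tn7L ends of a mini-Tn7 element, together with a gentamicin acetyltransferase gene driven by the class 1 integron Pc promoter. In this type of system, the mini-Tn7 segment is transposed into a baculovirus shuttle genome (bacmid) in E. coli, with gentamicin marking the transposed cassette. The resulting recombinant bacmid is then used to generate virus that infects insect cells.

Inside the transposable segment, two strong late baculovirus promoters sit back to back and point in opposite directions. The polyhedrin promoter drives full-length wild-type human AKT1 (about 1.44 kb) with an N-terminal 10xHis tag, terminated by an SV40 polyadenylation signal. The sequence annotation also finds a Strep-Tag II between the His tag and Akt1, which the catalogue entry does not mention. This would allow tandem affinity purification. The p10 promoter on the opposite strand drives a coding sequence annotated as human PDPK1 (PDK1), followed by the HSV TK polyadenylation signal. PDK1 is the upstream kinase that phosphorylates and activates Akt. The catalogue lists only Akt1 as the insert, so this second cassette is known from the feature table alone. Its presence suggests co-expression to obtain phosphorylated Akt1, though the record does not state that aim. The stated purpose is expression of full-length human Akt1, consistent with preparing recombinant kinase for biochemical study.
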