Addgene plasmid #86561: pFBD-Akt1(WT)
Purpose: Expresses human full-length Akt1(WT)
Depositing lab: Thomas Leonard & Ivan Yudushkin. Depositing organization: Medical University of Vienna. Publication: PI(3,4,5)P3 Engagement Restricts Akt Activity to Cellular Membranes. Ebner M, Lucic I, Leonard TA, Yudushkin I. Mol Cell. 2017 Feb 2;65(3):416-431.e6. doi: 10.1016/j.molcel.2016.12.028. PubMed 28157504.
Backbone
  Vector backbone: pFastBac Dual
  Total vector size (bp): 8382
  Vector type: Insect Expression
  Selectable markers: Gentamicin
Growth in bacteria
  Bacterial resistance: Ampicillin, 100 μg/mL
  Growth temperature: 37°C
  Growth strain: DH5alpha
  Copy number: High Copy
Gene/Insert
  Gene/Insert name: Akt1
  Species: H. sapiens (human)
  Insert size (bp): 1443
  Entrez Gene: AKT1 (a.k.a. AKT, PKB, PKB-ALPHA, PRKBA, RAC, RAC-ALPHA)
  Tag / fusion protein: 10xHis (N terminal on insert)
Terms and licenses: Academic/Nonprofit Terms; Industry Terms: Not Available to Industry
Depositor comments: Cloned by Iva LUCIC
How to cite: pFBD-Akt1(WT) was a gift from Thomas Leonard & Ivan Yudushkin (Addgene plasmid # 86561 ; http://n2t.net/addgene:86561 ; RRID:Addgene_86561)
